Addgene plasmid #166166: pDONR221-DDX5(IDR)
Purpose: Gateway entry vector for N. furzeri DDX5-IDR(483-634) mutant
Depositing lab: Daniel Jarosz. Depositing organization: Stanford University. Publication: Identification of protein aggregates in the aging vertebrate brain with prion-like and phase-separation properties. Harel I, Chen YR, Ziv I, Singh PP, Heinzer D, Navarro Negredo P, Goshtchevsky U, Wang W, Astre G, Moses E, McKay A, Machado BE, Hebestreit K, Yin S, Sanchez Alvarado A, Jarosz DF, Brunet A. Cell Rep. 2024 Jun 25;43(6):112787. doi: 10.1016/j.celrep.2023.112787. Epub 2024 May 28. PubMed 38810650.
Backbone
  Vector backbone: pDONR221
  Vector type: Gateway Entry Vector
Growth in bacteria
  Bacterial resistance: Kanamycin, 50 μg/mL
  Growth temperature: 37°C
  Growth strain: DH5alpha
  Copy number: High Copy
Gene/Insert
  Gene/Insert name: DDX5-IDR(483-634)
  Species: N. furzeri
  Insert size (bp): 453
  Mutation: IDR only 1450-1902
  Cloning method: Gateway Cloning
Terms and licenses: Academic/Nonprofit Terms; Industry Terms: Not Available to Industry
Depositor comments: Stopless entry clone. Please visit https://doi.org/10.1101/2022.02.26.482115 for bioRxiv preprint. Also see Chen and Harel et al. 2024 (https://doi.org/10.1016/j.devcel.2024.04.014)
How to cite: pDONR221-DDX5(IDR) was a gift from Daniel Jarosz (Addgene plasmid # 166166 ; http://n2t.net/addgene:166166 ; RRID:Addgene_166166)
