[The description below was written by a language model from this plasmid's Addgene catalogue record and pLannotate feature annotations shown in this document.]
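Description:
pDONR221-DDX5(IDR) is a Gateway entry clone built on the pDONR221 backbone, carrying only the intrinsically disordered region of the RNA helicase DDX5 from the African turquoise killifish, Nothobranchius furzeri. The sequenced plasmid is about 3.0 kb and is maintained in E. coli at high copy number through a ColE1/pUC-type origin, with selection provided by an aminoglycoside phosphotransferase (KanR) gene conferring kanamycin resistance. The annotation also picks up short lacI and lacZα fragments, which are backbone remnants rather than functional genes. The rrnB T1 and T2 terminators lie upstream of the cloning region and insulate it from read-through transcription, and a T7 promoter sits just outside attL2.

The 453 bp insert corresponds to residues 483–634 of DDX5 (nucleotides 1450–1902 of the coding sequence). It lies between the attL1 and attL2 recombination sites, although the feature table does not annotate the insert itself. As an entry vector, the plasmid has no dedicated promoter driving expression of the fragment. Instead, the attL sites allow an LR Clonase reaction to transfer the insert directionally and in frame into any attR-containing destination vector, which supplies the promoter, tags and host-specific elements. The depositor notes that this is a stopless clone, so the open reading frame can be fused to C-terminal tags or reporters encoded by the destination vector.

The associated work concerns proteins that aggregate in the aging vertebrate brain and show prion-like and phase-separation properties. This isolated IDR therefore presumably serves to test how much the disordered domain alone contributes to such behaviour, though the record does not state specific downstream assays.
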