Features (pLannotate 1.2.2; 9 found; start..end, strand, type, name):
    121..213     +  CDS            lacI (fragment): lac repressor; lacI; The lac repressor binds to the lac operator to inhibit transcription in E. coli. This inhibition can be relieved by adding lactose or isopropyl-β-D-thiogalactopyranoside (IPTG).
    268..295     -  terminator     rrnB T2 terminator: transcription terminator T2 from the E. coli rrnB gene
    427..470     +  terminator     rrnB T1 terminator: Escherichia coli rrnB; transcription terminator T1 from the E. coli rrnB gene
    517..553     -  CDS            lacZα (fragment): LacZα fragment of β-galactosidase; lacZ fragment
    569..668     +  protein_bind   attL1: mutant version of attL; recombination site for the Gateway® LR reaction LR Clonase™
   1143..1242    -  protein_bind   attL2: mutant version of attL; recombination site for the Gateway® LR reaction LR Clonase™
   1260..1278    -  promoter       T7 promoter: promoter for bacteriophage T7 RNA polymerase
   1412..2221    +  CDS            KanR: aminoglycoside phosphotransferase; aph(3')-Ia; confers resistance to kanamycin in bacteria or G418 (Geneticin®) in eukaryotes
   2368..2956    +  rep_origin     ori: high-copy-number ColE1/pMB1/pBR322/pUC origin of replication
>Addgene plasmid #166166 | pDONR221-DDX5(IDR) | addgene full sequence | sequence record 329501 | Addgene NGS Result
CTTTCCTGCGTTATCCCCTGATTCTGTGGATAACCGTATTACCGCCTTTGAGTGAGCTGATACCGCTCGC
CGCAGCCGAACGACCGAGCGCAGCGAGTCAGTGAGCGAGGAAGCGGAAGAGCGCCCAATACGCAAACCGC
CTCTCCCCGCGCGTTGGCCGATTCATTAATGCAGCTGGCACGACAGGTTTCCCGACTGGAAAGCGGGCAG
TGAGCGCAACGCAATTAATACGCGTACCGCTAGCCAGGAAGAGTTTGTAGAAACGCAAAAAGGCCATCCG
TCAGGATGGCCTTCTGCTTAGTTTGATGCCTGGCAGTTTATGGCGGGCGTCCTGCCCGCCACCCTCCGGG
CCGTTGCTTCACAACGTTCAAATCCGCTCCCGGCGGATTTGTCCTACTCAGGAGAGCGTTCACCGACAAA
CAACAGATAAAACGAAAGGCCCAGTCTTCCGACTGAGCCTTTCGTTTTATTTGATGCCTGGCAGTTCCCT
ACTCTCGCGTTAACGCTAGCATGGATGTTTTCCCAGTCACGACGTTGTAAAACGACGGCCAGTCTTAAGC
TCGGGCCCCAAATAATGATTTTATTTTGACTGATAGTGACCTGTTCGTTGCAACAAATTGATGAGCAATG
CTTTTTTATAATGCCAACTTTGTACAAAAAAGCAGGCTTCGAAGGAGATAACAAAATGAGAGGAGGTCGC
GGTAGGGGGGGAAGAGGTGGCTACAAGGATGACCGTCGCGATAGGTATTCTGGGGGTGGGAGGAGTAATT
TTGGCGGTAGTGGCTTTAGAGACAGGGACCATGACAGAGGTTTCGGCAATGGGCCGAAGACCACATTTGG
TGGCAGCAAGGCCCAAAATAGTGGCAATTATGGTGGCAACAGTGGTAACTCTTGTGGTAGCTATGGCAAC
AATAACTACAACAACAGTAATGGACAGGGTAGTTTTAGTGGTCCACCTAACCAAGGTGGCTTTGGGAACC
AGGGCTTCCAAGCCCCTCCTCAATTTGGTGGCATGCAGAGGGCTGCACAGAATGGTGTTAATCATCCACC
ATTTCCTTTTAACGCTCAGCCACCCCCGCCACAGAACCAGCAGCCCCCTCCACCAATGGTGCCCTACCCA
ATTCCACCACCGTTTCCACAAGACCCAGCTTTCTTGTACAAAGTTGGCATTATAAGAAAGCATTGCTTAT
CAATTTGTTGCAACGAACAGGTCACTATCAGTCAAAATAAAATCATTATTTGCCATCCAGCTGATATCCC
CTATAGTGAGTCGTATTACATGGTCATAGCTGTTTCCTGGCAGCTCTGGCCCGTGTCTCAAAATCTCTGA
TGTTACATTGCACAAGATAAAAATATATCATCATGAACAATAAAACTGTCTGCTTACATAAACAGTAATA
CAAGGGGTGTTATGAGCCATATTCAACGGGAAACGTCGAGGCCGCGATTAAATTCCAACATGGATGCTGA
TTTATATGGGTATAAATGGGCTCGCGATAATGTCGGGCAATCAGGTGCGACAATCTATCGCTTGTATGGG
AAGCCCGATGCGCCAGAGTTGTTTCTGAAACATGGCAAAGGTAGCGTTGCCAATGATGTTACAGATGAGA
TGGTCAGACTAAACTGGCTGACGGAATTTATGCCTCTTCCGACCATCAAGCATTTTATCCGTACTCCTGA
TGATGCATGGTTACTCACCACTGCGATCCCCGGAAAAACAGCATTCCAGGTATTAGAAGAATATCCTGAT
TCAGGTGAAAATATTGTTGATGCGCTGGCAGTGTTCCTGCGCCGGTTGCATTCGATTCCTGTTTGTAATT
GTCCTTTTAACAGCGATCGCGTATTTCGTCTCGCTCAGGCGCAATCACGAATGAATAACGGTTTGGTTGA
TGCGAGTGATTTTGATGACGAGCGTAATGGCTGGCCTGTTGAACAAGTCTGGAAAGAAATGCATAAACTT
TTGCCATTCTCACCGGATTCAGTCGTCACTCATGGTGATTTCTCACTTGATAACCTTATTTTTGACGAGG
GGAAATTAATAGGTTGTATTGATGTTGGACGAGTCGGAATCGCAGACCGATACCAGGATCTTGCCATCCT
ATGGAACTGCCTCGGTGAGTTTTCTCCTTCATTACAGAAACGGCTTTTTCAAAAATATGGTATTGATAAT
CCTGATATGAATAAATTGCAGTTTCATTTGATGCTCGATGAGTTTTTCTAATCAGAATTGGTTAATTGGT
TGTAACACTGGCAGAGCATTACGCTGACTTGACGGGACGGCGCAAGCTCATGACCAAAATCCCTTAACGT
GAGTTACGCGTCGTTCCACTGAGCGTCAGACCCCGTAGAAAAGATCAAAGGATCTTCTTGAGATCCTTTT
TTTCTGCGCGTAATCTGCTGCTTGCAAACAAAAAAACCACCGCTACCAGCGGTGGTTTGTTTGCCGGATC
AAGAGCTACCAACTCTTTTTCCGAAGGTAACTGGCTTCAGCAGAGCGCAGATACCAAATACTGTTCTTCT
AGTGTAGCCGTAGTTAGGCCACCACTTCAAGAACTCTGTAGCACCGCCTACATACCTCGCTCTGCTAATC
CTGTTACCAGTGGCTGCTGCCAGTGGCGATAAGTCGTGTCTTACCGGGTTGGACTCAAGACGATAGTTAC
CGGATAAGGCGCAGCGGTCGGGCTGAACGGGGGGTTCGTGCACACAGCCCAGCTTGGAGCGAACGACCTA
CACCGAACTGAGATACCTACAGCGTGAGCTATGAGAAAGCGCCACGCTTCCCGAAGGGAGAAAGGCGGAC
AGGTATCCGGTAAGCGGCAGGGTCGGAACAGGAGAGCGCACGAGGGAGCTTCCAGGGGGAAACGCCTGGT
ATCTTTATAGTCCTGTCGGGTTTCGCCACCTCTGACTTGAGCGTCGATTTTTGTGATGCTCGTCAGGGGG
GCGGAGCCTATGGAAAAACGCCAGCAACGCGGCCTTTTTACGGTTCCTGGCCTTTTGCTGGCCTTTTGCT
CACATGTT
