>Addgene plasmid #166166 | pDONR221-DDX5(IDR) | depositor partial sequence | sequence record 322715 | insert sequence
AGAGGAGGTCGCGGTAGGGGGGGAAGAGGTGGCTACAAGGATGACCGTCGCGATAGGTATTCTGGGGGTG
GGAGGAGTAATTTTGGCGGTAGTGGCTTTAGAGACAGGGACCATGACAGAGGTTTCGGCAATGGGCCGAA
GACCACATTTGGTGGCAGCAAGGCCCAAAATAGTGGCAATTATGGTGGCAACAGTGGTAACTCTTGTGGT
AGCTATGGCAACAATAACTACAACAACAGTAATGGACAGGGTAGTTTTAGTGGTCCACCTAACCAAGGTG
GCTTTGGGAACCAGGGCTTCCAAGCCCCTCCTCAATTTGGTGGCATGCAGAGGGCTGCACAGAATGGTGT
TAATCATCCACCATTTCCTTTTAACGCTCAGCCACCCCCGCCACAGAACCAGCAGCCCCCTCCACCAATG
GTGCCCTACCCAATTCCACCACCGTTTCCACAA
